Addgene plasmid #108944: pET-28a(+)-AACT
Purpose: heterologous expression of AACT of M. sedula in E. coli
Depositing lab: Frank Schulz. Depositing organization: Ruhr-Universitaet Bochum. Publication: An in vitro Biosynthesis of Sesquiterpenes starting from Acetic Acid. Schulz F, Dirkmann M, Nowack J. Chembiochem. 2018 Aug 7. doi: 10.1002/cbic.201800128. PubMed 30085399.
Backbone
  Vector backbone: pET-28a(+)
  Vector type: Bacterial Expression
Growth in bacteria
  Bacterial resistance: Kanamycin, 50 μg/mL
  Growth temperature: 30°C
  Growth strain: DH5alpha
  Copy number: High Copy
Gene/Insert
  Gene/Insert name: Acetoacetyl-CoA synthase (AACT)
  Species: Metallosphaera sedula
  Tag / fusion protein: His6-Tag (N terminal on backbone)
  Cloning method: Restriction Enzyme; 5′ cloning site unknown (unknown if destroyed); 3′ cloning site unknown (unknown if destroyed)
Terms and licenses: Academic/Nonprofit Terms; Industry Terms: Not Available to Industry
Depositor comments: codon-optimized synthetic gene for expression in E. coli
How to cite: pET-28a(+)-AACT was a gift from Frank Schulz (Addgene plasmid # 108944 ; http://n2t.net/addgene:108944 ; RRID:Addgene_108944)
