[The description below was written by a language model from this plasmid's Addgene catalogue record and pLannotate feature annotations shown in this document.]
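Description:
pET-28a(+)-AACT is a bacterial expression plasmid built on the pET-28a(+) backbone for heterologous production in E. coli of the enzyme the record calls acetoacetyl-CoA synthase (AACT) from the archaeon Metallosphaera sedula. The sequenced plasmid is 6,480 nt. It replicates from a ColE1/pBR322-type origin with the adjacent bom and rop regions, carries an f1 phage origin, and is selected with kanamycin through the aph(3')-Ia (KanR) gene. The catalogue lists it as high copy, although rop normally moderates copy number. Short tetracycline-resistance fragments and a predicted E. coli ORF flagged by the annotation are backbone remnants rather than functional parts.

The insert is a synthetic gene codon-optimised for E. coli, spanning roughly 1.2 kb. The automated annotation labels it phaA by homology to a cyanobacterial acetoacetyl-CoA thiolase, which fits the enzyme family but not the actual source organism. Expression is driven by the T7 promoter with an adjacent lac operator and the T7 gene 10 ribosome binding site, and ends at the T7 terminator. The plasmid-borne lacI gene keeps the cassette repressed until IPTG is added, so expression requires a host that supplies T7 RNA polymerase. The protein carries the backbone's N-terminal His6 tag followed by a thrombin cleavage site, which allows affinity purification and optional tag removal. A second His-coding stretch lies downstream of the insert, but the record does not show whether it is translated, and the cloning sites used are not recorded. The associated work concerns in vitro biosynthesis of sesquiterpenes from acetic acid, consistent with use of the purified enzyme in a reconstituted pathway.
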