Features (pLannotate 1.2.2; 21 found; start..end, strand, type, name):
     12..440     +  rep_origin     f1 ori (sequence partly withheld): f1 bacteriophage origin of replication; arrow indicates direction of (+) strand synthesis
    493..550     +  promoter       AmpR promoter (fragment): bla
    559..1374    -  CDS            KanR: aminoglycoside phosphotransferase; aph(3')-Ia; confers resistance to kanamycin in bacteria or G418 (Geneticin®) in eukaryotes
   1496..2084    +  rep_origin     ori: high-copy-number ColE1/pMB1/pBR322/pUC origin of replication
   2270..2409    -  misc_feature   bom: basis of mobility region from pBR322
   2511..2702    -  CDS            rop: Rop protein, which maintains plasmids at low copy number; rop
   2719..3099    +  CDS            YPB1_ECOLX: Protein predicted: Swiss-Prot protein existence level 4. From Escherichia coli.
   3171..3462    -  CDS            TcR (fragment): tetracycline efflux protein; tet; confers resistance to tetracycline
   3477..3498    -  protein_bind   CAP binding site: CAP binding activates transcription in the presence of cAMP. E. coli catabolite activator protein
   3511..4593    -  CDS            lacI: lac repressor; lacI; The lac repressor binds to the lac operator to inhibit transcription in E. coli. This inhibition can be relieved by adding lactose or isopropyl-β-D-thiogalactopyranoside (IPTG).
   4594..4671    -  promoter       lacI promoter: lacI
   4679..4958    -  CDS            TcR (fragment): tetracycline efflux protein; tet; confers resistance to tetracycline
   4980..4998    +  promoter       T7 promoter: promoter for bacteriophage T7 RNA polymerase
   4999..5023    +  protein_bind   lac operator: The lac repressor binds to the lac operator to inhibit transcription in E. coli. This inhibition can be relieved by adding lactose or isopropyl-β-D-thiogalactopyranoside (IPTG). lac repressor encoded by lacI
   5038..5060    +  RBS            RBS: efficient ribosome binding site from bacteriophage T7 gene 10 (Olins and Rangwala, 1989)
   5079..5095    +  CDS            capTEV™ (fragment): composite tag for in vivo biotinylation, TEV protease cleavage, and 6xHis tagging
   5106..5123    +  CDS            thrombin site: thrombin recognition and cleavage site
   5127..6296    +  CDS            phaA: THIL_SYNY3 - Protein inferred from homology: Swiss-Prot protein existence level 3. When expressed in E.coli with Synechocystis PhaB, PhaC and PhaE confers the ability to synthesize up to 12% (w/w) poly(3- hydroxybutyrate) (PHB) depending on the carbon source. From Synechocystis sp. (strain PCC 6803 / Kazusa).
   6324..6341    +  CDS            9xHis (fragment): 9xHis affinity tag
   6351..6400    +  CDS            SET1 (fragment): solubility-enhancement tag derived from T7 phage gene 10B
   6408..6455    +  terminator     T7 terminator: transcription terminator for bacteriophage T7 RNA polymerase
>Addgene plasmid #108944 | pET-28a(+)-AACT | addgene full sequence | sequence record 220537 | Addgene NGS Result
TGGCGAATGGG
[124 nt withheld, positions 12-135]
C
[91 nt withheld, positions 137-227]
A
[49 nt withheld, positions 229-277]
CCTTTGACGTTGGAGTCCACGTTCTTT
[37 nt withheld, positions 305-341]
ACCCTATCTCGGTCTATTCTTTTGATTTATAAGGGATTTTGCCGATTTCGGCCTATTGGTTAAAAAATGA
GCTGATTTAACAAAAATTTAACGCGAATTTTAACAAAATATTAACGCTTACAATTTAGGTGGCACTTTTC
GGGGAAATGTGCGCGGAACCCCTATTTGTTTATTTTTCTAAATACATTCAAATATGTATCCGCTCATGAA
TTAATTCTTAGAAAAACTCATCGAGCATCAAATGAAACTGCAATTTATTCATATCAGGATTATCAATACC
ATATTTTTGAAAAAGCCGTTTCTGTAATGAAGGAGAAAACTCACCGAGGCAGTTCCATAGGATGGCAAGA
TCCTGGTATCGGTCTGCGATTCCGACTCGTCCAACATCAATACAACCTATTAATTTCCCCTCGTCAAAAA
TAAGGTTATCAAGTGAGAAATCACCATGAGTGACGACTGAATCCGGTGAGAATGGCAAAAGTTTATGCAT
TTCTTTCCAGACTTGTTCAACAGGCCAGCCATTACGCTCGTCATCAAAATCACTCGCATCAACCAAACCG
TTATTCATTCGTGATTGCGCCTGAGCGAGACGAAATACGCGATCGCTGTTAAAAGGACAATTACAAACAG
GAATCGAATGCAACCGGCGCAGGAACACTGCCAGCGCATCAACAATATTTTCACCTGAATCAGGATATTC
TTCTAATACCTGGAATGCTGTTTTCCCGGGGATCGCAGTGGTGAGTAACCATGCATCATCAGGAGTACGG
ATAAAATGCTTGATGGTCGGAAGAGGCATAAATTCCGTCAGCCAGTTTAGTCTGACCATCTCATCTGTAA
CATCATTGGCAACGCTACCTTTGCCATGTTTCAGAAACAACTCTGGCGCATCGGGCTTCCCATACAATCG
ATAGATTGTCGCACCTGATTGCCCGACATTATCGCGAGCCCATTTATACCCATATAAATCAGCATCCATG
TTGGAATTTAATCGCGGCCTAGAGCAAGACGTTTCCCGTTGAATATGGCTCATAACACCCCTTGTATTAC
TGTTTATGTAAGCAGACAGTTTTATTGTTCATGACCAAAATCCCTTAACGTGAGTTTTCGTTCCACTGAG
CGTCAGACCCCGTAGAAAAGATCAAAGGATCTTCTTGAGATCCTTTTTTTCTGCGCGTAATCTGCTGCTT
GCAAACAAAAAAACCACCGCTACCAGCGGTGGTTTGTTTGCCGGATCAAGAGCTACCAACTCTTTTTCCG
AAGGTAACTGGCTTCAGCAGAGCGCAGATACCAAATACTGTCCTTCTAGTGTAGCCGTAGTTAGGCCACC
ACTTCAAGAACTCTGTAGCACCGCCTACATACCTCGCTCTGCTAATCCTGTTACCAGTGGCTGCTGCCAG
TGGCGATAAGTCGTGTCTTACCGGGTTGGACTCAAGACGATAGTTACCGGATAAGGCGCAGCGGTCGGGC
TGAACGGGGGGTTCGTGCACACAGCCCAGCTTGGAGCGAACGACCTACACCGAACTGAGATACCTACAGC
GTGAGCTATGAGAAAGCGCCACGCTTCCCGAAGGGAGAAAGGCGGACAGGTATCCGGTAAGCGGCAGGGT
CGGAACAGGAGAGCGCACGAGGGAGCTTCCAGGGGGAAACGCCTGGTATCTTTATAGTCCTGTCGGGTTT
CGCCACCTCTGACTTGAGCGTCGATTTTTGTGATGCTCGTCAGGGGGGCGGAGCCTATGGAAAAACGCCA
GCAACGCGGCCTTTTTACGGTTCCTGGCCTTTTGCTGGCCTTTTGCTCACATGTTCTTTCCTGCGTTATC
CCCTGATTCTGTGGATAACCGTATTACCGCCTTTGAGTGAGCTGATACCGCTCGCCGCAGCCGAACGACC
GAGCGCAGCGAGTCAGTGAGCGAGGAAGCGGAAGAGCGCCTGATGCGGTATTTTCTCCTTACGCATCTGT
GCGGTATTTCACACCGCAATGGTGCACTCTCAGTACAATCTGCTCTGATGCCGCATAGTTAAGCCAGTAT
ACACTCCGCTATCGCTACGTGACTGGGTCATGGCTGCGCCCCGACACCCGCCAACACCCGCTGACGCGCC
CTGACGGGCTTGTCTGCTCCCGGCATCCGCTTACAGACAAGCTGTGACCGTCTCCGGGAGCTGCATGTGT
CAGAGGTTTTCACCGTCATCACCGAAACGCGCGAGGCAGCTGCGGTAAAGCTCATCAGCGTGGTCGTGAA
GCGATTCACAGATGTCTGCCTGTTCATCCGCGTCCAGCTCGTTGAGTTTCTCCAGAAGCGTTAATGTCTG
GCTTCTGATAAAGCGGGCCATGTTAAGGGCGGTTTTTTCCTGTTTGGTCACTGATGCCTCCGTGTAAGGG
GGATTTCTGTTCATGGGGGTAATGATACCGATGAAACGAGAGAGGATGCTCACGATACGGGTTACTGATG
ATGAACATGCCCGGTTACTGGAACGTTGTGAGGGTAAACAACTGGCGGTATGGATGCGGCGGGACCAGAG
AAAAATCACTCAGGGTCAATGCCAGCGCTTCGTTAATACAGATGTAGGTGTTCCACAGGGTAGCCAGCAG
CATCCTGCGATGCAGATCCGGAACATAATGGTGCAGGGCGCTGACTTCCGCGTTTCCAGACTTTACGAAA
CACGGAAACCGAAGACCATTCATGTTGTTGCTCAGGTCGCAGACGTTTTGCAGCAGCAGTCGCTTCACGT
TCGCTCGCGTATCGGTGATTCATTCTGCTAACCAGTAAGGCAACCCCGCCAGCCTAGCCGGGTCCTCAAC
GACAGGAGCACGATCATGCGCACCCGTGGGGCCGCCATGCCGGCGATAATGGCCTGCTTCTCGCCGAAAC
GTTTGGTGGCGGGACCAGTGACGAAGGCTTGAGCGAGGGCGTGCAAGATTCCGAATACCGCAAGCGACAG
GCCGATCATCGTCGCGCTCCAGCGAAAGCGGTCCTCGCCGAAAATGACCCAGAGCGCTGCCGGCACCTGT
CCTACGAGTTGCATGATAAAGAAGACAGTCATAAGTGCGGCGACGATAGTCATGCCCCGCGCCCACCGGA
AGGAGCTGACTGGGTTGAAGGCTCTCAAGGGCATCGGTCGAGATCCCGGTGCCTAATGAGTGAGCTAACT
TACATTAATTGCGTTGCGCTCACTGCCCGCTTTCCAGTCGGGAAACCTGTCGTGCCAGCTGCATTAATGA
ATCGGCCAACGCGCGGGGAGAGGCGGTTTGCGTATTGGGCGCCAGGGTGGTTTTTCTTTTCACCAGTGAG
ACGGGCAACAGCTGATTGCCCTTCACCGCCTGGCCCTGAGAGAGTTGCAGCAAGCGGTCCACGCTGGTTT
GCCCCAGCAGGCGAAAATCCTGTTTGATGGTGGTTAACGGCGGGATATAACATGAGCTGTCTTCGGTATC
GTCGTATCCCACTACCGAGATATCCGCACCAACGCGCAGCCCGGACTCGGTAATGGCGCGCATTGCGCCC
AGCGCCATCTGATCGTTGGCAACCAGCATCGCAGTGGGAACGATGCCCTCATTCAGCATTTGCATGGTTT
GTTGAAAACCGGACATGGCACTCCAGTCGCCTTCCCGTTCCGCTATCGGCTGAATTTGATTGCGAGTGAG
ATATTTATGCCAGCCAGCCAGACGCAGACGCGCCGAGACAGAACTTAATGGGCCCGCTAACAGCGCGATT
TGCTGGTGACCCAATGCGACCAGATGCTCCACGCCCAGTCGCGTACCGTCTTCATGGGAGAAAATAATAC
TGTTGATGGGTGTCTGGTCAGAGACATCAAGAAATAACGCCGGAACATTAGTGCAGGCAGCTTCCACAGC
AATGGCATCCTGGTCATCCAGCGGATAGTTAATGATCAGCCCACTGACGCGTTGCGCGAGAAGATTGTGC
ACCGCCGCTTTACAGGCTTCGACGCCGCTTCGTTCTACCATCGACACCACCACGCTGGCACCCAGTTGAT
CGGCGCGAGATTTAATCGCCGCGACAATTTGCGACGGCGCGTGCAGGGCCAGACTGGAGGTGGCAACGCC
AATCAGCAACGACTGTTTGCCCGCCAGTTGTTGTGCCACGCGGTTGGGAATGTAATTCAGCTCCGCCATC
GCCGCTTCCACTTTTTCCCGCGTTTTCGCAGAAACGTGGCTGGCCTGGTTCACCACGCGGGAAACGGTCT
GATAAGAGACACCGGCATACTCTGCGACATCGTATAACGTTACTGGTTTCACATTCACCACCCTGAATTG
ACTCTCTTCCGGGCGCTATCATGCCATACCGCGAAAGGTTTTGCGCCATTCGATGGTGTCCGGGATCTCG
ACGCTCTCCCTTATGCGACTCCTGCATTAGGAAGCAGCCCAGTAGTAGGTTGAGGCCGTTGAGCACCGCC
GCCGCAAGGAATGGTGCATGCAAGGAGATGGCGCCCAACAGTCCCCCGGCCACGGGGCCTGCCACCATAC
CCACGCCGAAACAAGCGCTCATGAGCCCGAAGTGGCGAGCCCGATCTTCCCCATCGGTGATGTCGGCGAT
ATAGGCGCCAGCAACCGCACCTGTGGCGCCGGTGATGCCGGCCACGATGCGTCCGGCGTAGAGGATCGAG
ATCTCGATCCCGCGAAATTAATACGACTCACTATAGGGGAATTGTGAGCGGATAACAATTCCCCTCTAGA
AATAATTTTGTTTAACTTTAAGAAGGAGATATACCATGGGCAGCAGCCATCATCATCATCATCACAGCAG
CGGCCTGGTGCCGCGCGGCAGCCATATGCCGGATGTGTATATTGTTTCAGCCGTTCGTACCCCTATCGGT
CGCTTTGGCGGCTCTCTGAAAAGCGTTAAACCACAGATGCTGGGTGCCATTGCCATCAAAGAAGCCCTGC
GTCGCGCCAATACCGATCCTAGTCGCGTGGAACTGACAATTATGGGCAATGTTCTGCGTAGCGGTCATGG
TCAGGATCTAGCCCGCCAGGCCGCATTACTGGCCGGTATTCCTTGGGAAGTGGATGGCTATTGTGTGGAT
ATGGTTTGTAGCTCAGGCATGATGGGTGTGACCAATGCAGCACAGATGATCAAATCTGGAGACGCAGATG
TTGTGGTTGCGGGCGGTATGGAATCTATGTCACAGAGTATGCTGGCCGTTAATAGCGAAGTGCGCTGGGG
CGTTAAATTTCTGAGCGGCAAATCGTTAAATTTTATCGATACCATGCTGGTTGATGGCCTGACCGATCCG
TTTAATCTGAAACTGATGGGCCAGGAAGCCGATATGGTTGCACGCGAACGTGATATATCTCGTCGCGAAC
TGGATGAAGTTGCCTTTGAATCTCATCGTCGTGCACATCAGGCTTGGGAAAAAGGTCTGTTTAAATCAGA
AGTGATTCCAGTTAACCTTGATGAAGGCAAATTAGAACGCGATGAAGGCATTCGTCCGGATACAACTATG
GAAAAACTGTCTAGTCTGAAACCTGCCTTTACCGAAAATGGTTATCATACAGCAGGTAATTCAAGTCAGA
TTAGCGATGGCGCAGTTGCAATGGTTCTGATGAGCGAAAAAGCAGTTAAAGAATTTGGTGTGGACCCAGT
GGCCAAAATCTTAGGCTATAGTTGGGTGGGTATCGAATCTTGGCGCTTTACGGAAGCTCCACTGTATAGT
GTTCGTAAACTGCTGACACGCTTAAATATGAATATTACACAGTTTGATTATTTTGAAAATAACGAGGCCT
TTGCCGTTAATAACGTGCTGTTTCATCGCTATCTCGGTGTTCCTTATGATCAGCTGAATGTTTTTGGCGG
TGCCATTGCATTAGGTCATCCAATCGGCGCCTCAGGCGCGAGAATCATGGTGACCTTACTGAATGTTCTG
TCTAAGATGAATGCTACACGCGGCATTGCGAGCATCTGTCATGGCGTGGGCGGTAGTACGGCTATCGCCC
TGGAACTGTTACGTCCGCTGTAATAACTCGAGCACCACCACCACCACCACTGAGATCCGGCTGCTAACAA
AGCCCGAAAGGAAGCTGAGTTGGCTGCTGCCACCGCTGAGCAATAACTAGCATAACCCCTTGGGGCCTCT
AAACGGGTCTTGAGGGGTTTTTTGCTGAAAGGAGGAACTATATCCGGAT
